>Addgene plasmid #20700 | pCDNA3-myc3-DDB2 | addgene partial sequence | sequence record 26639 | 20700 with CMV-F
GAGCTCTCTGGCTAACTAGAGAACCCACTGCTTACTGGCTTATCGAAATTAATACGACTCACTATAGGGA
GACCCAAGCTATGGAGCAAAAGCTCATCTCAGAGGAAGATCTGGAATTAGAGCAAAAGCTCATCTCAGAG
GAAGATCTGGAATTAGAGCAAAAGCTCATCTCAGAGGAAGATCTGGAATTCAGGAGCAGGAGTCCCCTGG
AGCTGGAGCCCGAGGCCAAGAAGCTCTGTGCGAAGGGCTCCGGTCCTAGCAGAAGATGTGACTCAGACTG
CCTCTGGGTGGGGCTGGCTGGCCCACAGATCCTGCCACCATGCCGCAGCATCGTCAGGACCCTCCACCAG
CATAAGCTGGGCAGAGCTTCCTGGCCATCTGTCCAGCAGGGGCTCCAGCAGTCCTTTTTGCACACTCTGG
ATTCTTACCGGATATTACAAAAGGCTGCCCCCTTTGACAGGAGGGCTACATCCTTGGCGTGGCACCCAAC
TCACCCCAGCACCGTGGCTGTGGGTTCCAAAGGGGGAGATATCATGCTCTGGAATTTTGGCATCAAGGAC
AAACCCACCTTCATCAAAGGGATTGGAGCTGGAGGGAGCATCACTGGGCTGAAGTTTAACCCTCTCAATA
CCAACCAGTTTTAC
