[The description below was written by a language model from this plasmid's Addgene catalogue record.]
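Description:
pCDNA3-myc3-DDB2 is a mammalian expression plasmid built on the Invitrogen pcDNA3 backbone and carrying the human damage-specific DNA binding protein 2 (DDB2, also known as XPE or UV-DDB2) coding sequence. It is propagated in E. coli as a high-copy plasmid under ampicillin selection, and it provides G418 selection in mammalian cells, allowing stable lines to be derived as well as transient transfection. The record does not list the promoter explicitly. pcDNA3 vectors generally drive inserts from the CMV immediate-early promoter with a downstream polyadenylation signal. The T7 and SP6 sequencing primers listed correspond to the phage promoter sites that flank the pcDNA3 polylinker.

The roughly 1.3 kb DDB2 insert was placed between BamHI and ApaI sites, both of which remain intact, so the insert can be excised or exchanged. A triple myc epitope tag (myc3) already present on the modified backbone is fused to the N terminus of DDB2, so the expressed protein can be detected or immunoprecipitated with anti-myc antibodies without a DDB2-specific reagent.

DDB2 is the smaller subunit of the UV-damaged DNA binding complex and associates with DDB1, which links it to CUL4-based ubiquitin ligases. The associated publication concerns ubiquitination of CDT1 by the DDB1-CUL4A-ROC1 ligase after DNA damage. This fits use of the construct for expressing tagged DDB2 in cultured mammalian cells for co-immunoprecipitation, interaction and ubiquitination studies of this ligase, although the record does not spell out specific applications.
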