Addgene plasmid #20700: pCDNA3-myc3-DDB2
Depositing lab: Yue Xiong. Depositing organization: University of North Carolina at Chapel Hill. Publication: Targeted ubiquitination of CDT1 by the DDB1-CUL4A-ROC1 ligase in response to DNA damage. Hu J, McCall CM, Ohta T, Xiong Y. Nat Cell Biol. 2004 Oct . 6(10):1003-9. 10.1038/ncb1172 PubMed 15448697.
Backbone
  Vector backbone: pcDNA3
  Backbone manufacturer: Invitrogen
  Backbone size w/o insert (bp): 4620
  Vector type: Mammalian Expression
  Selectable markers: G418
Growth in bacteria
  Bacterial resistance: Ampicillin, 100 μg/mL
  Growth temperature: 37°C
  Growth strain: DH5alpha
  Copy number: High Copy
Gene/Insert
  Gene/Insert name: Damage-specific DNA binding protein 2 (alt name: DDB2)
  Species: H. sapiens (human)
  Insert size (bp): 1284
  GenBank ID: NM_000107
  Entrez Gene: DDB2 (a.k.a. DDBB, UV-DDB2, XPE)
  Tag / fusion protein: myc3 (N terminal on backbone)
  Cloning method: Restriction Enzyme; 5′ cloning site BamHI (not destroyed); 3′ cloning site ApaI (not destroyed)
  Sequencing primers: 5′ T7; 3′ SP6
Terms and licenses: Academic/Nonprofit Terms; Industry Terms: Not Available to Industry
How to cite: pCDNA3-myc3-DDB2 was a gift from Yue Xiong (Addgene plasmid # 20700)
